Addgene plasmid #32369: pGL3Basic-Mdm2-T3
Depositing lab: Hong Wu. Depositing organization: University of California, Los Angeles (UCLA). Publication: PTEN regulates Mdm2 expression through the P1 promoter. Chang CJ, Freeman DJ, Wu H. J Biol Chem. 2004 Jul 9;279(28):29841-8. Epub 2004 Apr 16. 10.1074/jbc.M401488200 PubMed 15090541.
Backbone
  Vector backbone: pGL3Basic
  Backbone manufacturer: Promega
  Backbone size w/o insert (bp): 4818
  Vector type: Mammalian Expression
Growth in bacteria
  Bacterial resistance: Ampicillin, 100 μg/mL
  Growth temperature: 37°C
  Growth strain: DH5alpha
  Copy number: Unknown
Gene/Insert
  Gene/Insert name: Mdm2 promoter
  Species: M. musculus (mouse)
  Insert size (bp): 430
  Entrez Gene: Mdm2 (a.k.a. 1700007J15Rik, Mdm-2)
  Cloning method: TOPO Cloning
  Sequencing primers: 5′ CTAGCAAAATAGGCTGTCCC
Terms and licenses: Academic/Nonprofit Terms; Industry Terms: Not Available to Industry
How to cite: pGL3Basic-Mdm2-T3 was a gift from Hong Wu (Addgene plasmid # 32369 ; http://n2t.net/addgene:32369 ; RRID:Addgene_32369)
