[The description below was written by a language model from this plasmid's Addgene catalogue record.]
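Description:
pGL3Basic-Mdm2-T3 is a promoter-reporter plasmid built on the Promega pGL3-Basic backbone (4818 bp without insert), catalogued as a mammalian expression vector. pGL3-Basic is a standard firefly luciferase reporter vector that has no eukaryotic promoter or enhancer of its own. Luciferase output in transfected mammalian cells therefore depends on the regulatory DNA placed upstream of the reporter gene. The plasmid is propagated in E. coli under ampicillin selection. The record lists the copy number as unknown, and no feature table is provided, so individual backbone elements are not itemised here.

The insert is a fragment of about 430 bp from the mouse (M. musculus) Mdm2 promoter region, introduced by a TOPO cloning-based route. Mdm2 encodes the E3 ubiquitin ligase that negatively regulates p53. The associated publication concerns regulation of Mdm2 expression by PTEN through the P1 promoter. The "T3" suffix may mark this plasmid as one of a series of promoter fragments or truncations. However, the record does not state the fragment's boundaries, whether it covers P1, P2 or both promoters, or how it differs from any related constructs.

The construct is suited to transient transfection luciferase assays that measure the transcriptional activity of this Mdm2 promoter fragment. Such assays could, for example, compare activity in cells that differ in PTEN status or signalling state, or help map the sequences that confer that responsiveness. The plasmid carries no mammalian selection marker according to the record.
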