>Addgene plasmid #32369 | pGL3Basic-Mdm2-T3 | addgene partial sequence | sequence record 37694 | RVprimer3 5'-CTAGCAAAATAGGCTGTCCC-3'
TCGATAGGTACCGAGCTCTTACGCGTGCTAGCACGAGGCTGGGCGACCGTTTGCCCGCGCTGGGCCCTGA
TGTCATTCTGCGGCCGGGGGTGTGCGTGTGGGTGGGAGTGGGGGGTGGGGTGGGAGATGGCGCGGTTAGC
ACGGCGCATGCGCGGGAGGGGACGGAGGGAGGGGGAGGAGGGAAGAGCGGGGGTCTCCCAGCAGGCCCCG
CGCGCGGGGGGCCCGCTCCGGGGTCGCGCTGGGCTCGTTGCTGGGGTCCAGGAGGTGACAGGTGCCTGGT
CCCGGACTCGCCGGGATGCGGCTTCCGGGACGGGTGGGACTGGGCTGGGCCGAGTTGACTCAGCTCTTCC
TGTGGGGCTGGTCAAGTTGGGACACGTCCGGCGTCGGCTGTCGGAGGAGCTAAGTCCTGACATGTCTCCA
GCTGGGGTTATTTAAACGCTGCCCCGTTTCCGCAGCCGTCTGCTGGGCGAAGCTTGGCATTCCGGTACTG
TTGGTAAAGCCACCATGGAAGACGCCAAAAACATAAAGAAAGGCCCGGCGCCATTCTATCCGCTGGAAGA
TGGAACCGCTGGAGAGCAACTGCATAAGGCTATGAAGAGATACGCCCTGGTTCCTGGAACAATTGCTTTT
ACAGATGCACATATCGAGGTGGACATCACTTACGCTGAGTACTTCGAAATGTCCGTTCGGTTGGCAGAAG
CTATGAAACGATATGGGCTGAATACAAATCACAGAATCGTCGTATGCAGTGAAA
